Addgene plasmid #186361: pENT-L1-Kozak-Ensconsin-3XGFP-stop-L2
Purpose: Entry clone with ORF encoding the MT-binding domain of Ensconsin fused to 3 copies of GFP in C-terminal, flanked by Gateway recombination sequences.
Depositing lab: Patrick Lemaire. Depositing organization: CNRS UMR 5237, Centre de Recherche en Biologie cellulaire de Montpellier. Publication: A multicassette Gateway vector set for high throughput and comparative analyses in ciona and vertebrate embryos. Roure A, Rothbacher U, Robin F, Kalmar E, Ferone G, Lamy C, Missero C, Mueller F, Lemaire P. PLoS One. 2007. 2(9):e916. 10.1371/journal.pone.0000916 PubMed 17878951.
Backbone
  Vector backbone: PDONR-221 P1-P2
  Backbone manufacturer: PMID: 14736459
  Backbone size w/o insert (bp): 2544
  Vector type: Expression of a fluorescent microtubule marker
Growth in bacteria
  Bacterial resistance: Kanamycin, 50 μg/mL
  Growth temperature: 37°C
  Growth strain: DH5alpha
  Copy number: High Copy
Gene/Insert
  Gene/Insert name: Human Ensconsin (alt name: MAP7)
  Species: H. sapiens (human), Synthetic
  Insert size (bp): 3040
  Entrez Gene: MAP7 (a.k.a. E-MAP-115, EMAP115)
  Tag / fusion protein: 3xEGFP (C terminal on insert)
  Cloning method: Gateway Cloning
  Sequencing primers: 5′ M13forward: TGTAAAACGACGGCCAGT; 3′ M13rev: caggaaacagctatgac
Resource information
  A portion of this plasmid was derived from a plasmid made by: The ensconsin-3GFP were kind gifts from Dr. J. Ellenberg (EMBL, Germany).
Terms and licenses: Academic/Nonprofit Terms; Industry Terms: Not Available to Industry
How to cite: pENT-L1-Kozak-Ensconsin-3XGFP-stop-L2 was a gift from Patrick Lemaire (Addgene plasmid # 186361 ; http://n2t.net/addgene:186361 ; RRID:Addgene_186361)
