[The description below was written by a language model from this plasmid's Addgene catalogue record and pLannotate feature annotations shown in this document.]
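Description:
pENT-L1-Kozak-Ensconsin-3XGFP-stop-L2 is a Gateway entry clone built on the pDONR-221 P1-P2 backbone. It carries an open reading frame for a fluorescent microtubule marker rather than a complete expression unit. The plasmid is about 5.6 kb and is maintained in E. coli at high copy through a ColE1/pUC-type origin, with selection by a kanamycin resistance gene (aminoglycoside phosphotransferase). Upstream of the cassette lie the rrnB T1 and T2 terminators typical of pDONR vectors, which insulate the insert from read-through transcription. Short lacI and lacZα fragments and a T7 promoter pointing toward the attL2 side are backbone remnants.

The payload sits between attL1 and attL2. It consists of a fragment of human MAP7 (Ensconsin, E-MAP-115) corresponding to its microtubule-binding domain, followed in frame by three tandem copies of EGFP at the C-terminus. According to the construct name, the ORF is preceded by a Kozak sequence and ends with a stop codon, so it is meant as a complete coding unit that needs no further C-terminal fusion. No eukaryotic promoter is annotated or recorded within the entry clone. Expression therefore depends on moving the cassette by an LR Clonase reaction into a destination vector that supplies the promoter and other regulatory elements.

The clone belongs to a multicassette Gateway vector set developed for high-throughput and comparative studies in Ciona and vertebrate embryos. Once recombined into a suitable destination vector, the triple-EGFP fusion gives a bright label that decorates microtubules for imaging of the cytoskeleton. The Ensconsin-3xGFP portion was derived from a plasmid made by another laboratory.
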