Features (pLannotate 1.2.2; 13 found; start..end, strand, type, name):
    121..213     +  CDS            lacI (fragment): lac repressor; lacI; The lac repressor binds to the lac operator to inhibit transcription in E. coli. This inhibition can be relieved by adding lactose or isopropyl-β-D-thiogalactopyranoside (IPTG).
    268..295     -  terminator     rrnB T2 terminator: transcription terminator T2 from the E. coli rrnB gene
    427..470     +  terminator     rrnB T1 terminator: Escherichia coli rrnB; transcription terminator T1 from the E. coli rrnB gene
    517..553     -  CDS            lacZα (fragment): LacZα fragment of β-galactosidase; lacZ fragment
    569..668     +  protein_bind   attL1: mutant version of attL; recombination site for the Gateway® LR reaction LR Clonase™
    722..1519    +  CDS            MAP7 (fragment): MAP7_HUMAN - Experimental evidence at protein level: Swiss-Prot protein existence level 1. Microtubule-stabilizing protein that may play an important role during reorganization of microtubules during polarization and differentiation of epithelial cells. Associates with microtubules in a dynamic manner. May play a role in the formation of intercellular contacts. Colocalization with TRPV4 results in the redistribution of TRPV4 toward the membrane and may link cytoskeletal microfilaments. From Homo sapiens (Human).
   1538..2251    +  CDS            EGFP: EGFP is a basic (constitutively fluorescent) green fluorescent protein published in 1996, derived from Aequorea victoria. It is reported to be a rapidly-maturing weak dimer with moderate acid sensitivity.
   2255..2968    +  CDS            EGFP: EGFP is a basic (constitutively fluorescent) green fluorescent protein published in 1996, derived from Aequorea victoria. It is reported to be a rapidly-maturing weak dimer with moderate acid sensitivity.
   2972..3691    +  CDS            EGFP: the original enhanced GFP (Yang et al., 1996) mammalian codon-optimized
   3692..3791    -  protein_bind   attL2: mutant version of attL; recombination site for the Gateway® LR reaction LR Clonase™
   3809..3827    -  promoter       T7 promoter: promoter for bacteriophage T7 RNA polymerase
   3961..4770    +  CDS            KanR: aminoglycoside phosphotransferase; aph(3')-Ia; confers resistance to kanamycin in bacteria or G418 (Geneticin®) in eukaryotes
   4917..5505    +  rep_origin     ori: high-copy-number ColE1/pMB1/pBR322/pUC origin of replication
>Addgene plasmid #186361 | pENT-L1-Kozak-Ensconsin-3XGFP-stop-L2 | addgene full sequence | sequence record 373431 | Addgene NGS Result
CTTTCCTGCGTTATCCCCTGATTCTGTGGATAACCGTATTACCGCCTTTGAGTGAGCTGATACCGCTCGC
CGCAGCCGAACGACCGAGCGCAGCGAGTCAGTGAGCGAGGAAGCGGAAGAGCGCCCAATACGCAAACCGC
CTCTCCCCGCGCGTTGGCCGATTCATTAATGCAGCTGGCACGACAGGTTTCCCGACTGGAAAGCGGGCAG
TGAGCGCAACGCAATTAATACGCGTACCGCTAGCCAGGAAGAGTTTGTAGAAACGCAAAAAGGCCATCCG
TCAGGATGGCCTTCTGCTTAGTTTGATGCCTGGCAGTTTATGGCGGGCGTCCTGCCCGCCACCCTCCGGG
CCGTTGCTTCACAACGTTCAAATCCGCTCCCGGCGGATTTGTCCTACTCAGGAGAGCGTTCACCGACAAA
CAACAGATAAAACGAAAGGCCCAGTCTTCCGACTGAGCCTTTCGTTTTATTTGATGCCTGGCAGTTCCCT
ACTCTCGCGTTAACGCTAGCATGGATGTTTTCCCAGTCACGACGTTGTAAAACGACGGCCAGTCTTAAGC
TCGGGCCCCAAATAATGATTTTATTTTGACTGATAGTGACCTGTTCGTTGCAACAAATTGATGAGCAATG
CTTTTTTATAATGCCAACTTTGTACAAAAAAGCAGGCTCAGAAAAACTTATGGAGCAGAAGCTCATCTCA
GAAGAAGACCTCGGCGCGCCAGTGCGAAGCGAAACAGCACCCGACAGCTACAAAGTGCAAGATAAGAAAA
ATGCCTCCAGCCGCCCTGCCTCTGCAATTTCAGGACAAAATAACAACCACTCAGGAAATAAACCAGACCC
TCCGCCTGTGTTACGTGTTGATGACCGGCAGCGGCTGGCCCGGGAGCGACGTGAGGAACGGGAGAAACAG
CTAGCTGCAAGAGAAATAGTGTGGTTAGAAAGAGAAGAGCGAGCCAGGCAGCACTACGAGAAGCACCTGG
AAGAGCGGAAGAAGAGGTTGGAGGAGCAGAGGCAGAAGGAGGAGCGGAGGAGGGCTGCTGTGGAGGAGAA
GCGGAGGCAGAGACTTGAGGAGGACAAAGAACGCCACGAAGCTGTTGTACGGCGCACAATGGAAAGGAGC
CAGAAGCCAAAACAGAAGCATAACCGTTGGTCGTGGGGAGGCTCTCTCCATGGGAGCCCTAGCATCCACA
GTGCAGATCCAGACAGGCGGTCAGTTTCCACCATGAATCTTTCGAAATATGTTGATCCCGTCATTAGCAA
GCGGCTCTCCTCTTCATCTGCAACTTTACTAAATTCTCCAGATAGAGCTCGCCGCCTGCAGCTCAGCCCA
TGGGAGAGCAGCGTTGTTAACAGACTCCTGACGCCCACACATTCGTTCCTGGCCAGAAGTAAAAGCACAG
CTGCCTTGTCTGGAGAAGCAGCATCTTGCAGCCCCATCATCATGCCCTACAAAGCTGCACACTCTAGAAA
TTCGATGGATCGACCAAAACTCTTTGTAACACCACCTGAGGGCTCTTCGGATCCACCGGTCGCCACCATG
GTGAGCAAGGGCGAGGAGCTGTTCACCGGGGTGGTGCCCATCCTGGTCGAGCTGGACGGCGACGTAAACG
GCCACAAGTTCAGCGTGTCCGGCGAGGGCGAGGGCGATGCCACCTACGGCAAGCTGACCCTGAAGTTCAT
CTGCACCACCGGCAAGCTGCCCGTGCCCTGGCCCACCCTCGTGACCACCCTGACCTACGGCGTGCAGTGC
TTCAGCCGCTACCCCGACCACATGAAGCAGCACGACTTCTTCAAGTCCGCCATGCCCGAAGGCTACGTCC
AGGAGCGCACCATCTTCTTCAAGGACGACGGCAACTACAAGACCCGCGCCGAGGTGAAGTTCGAGGGCGA
CACCCTGGTGAACCGCATCGAGCTGAAGGGCATCGACTTCAAGGAGGACGGCAACATCCTGGGGCACAAG
CTGGAGTACAACTACAACAGCCACAACGTCTATATCATGGCCGACAAGCAGAAGAACGGCATCAAGGTGA
ACTTCAAGATCCGCCACAACATCGAGGACGGCAGCGTGCAGCTCGCCGACCACTACCAGCAGAACACCCC
CATCGGCGACGGCCCCGTGCTGCTGCCCGACAACCACTACCTGAGCACCCAGTCCGCCCTGAGCAAAGAC
CCCAACGAGAAGCGCGATCACATGGTCCTGCTGGAGTTCGTGACCGCCGCCGGGATCACTCTCGGCATGG
ACGAGCTGTACGGAATGGTGAGCAAGGGCGAGGAGCTGTTCACCGGGGTGGTGCCCATCCTGGTCGAGCT
GGACGGCGACGTAAACGGCCACAAGTTCAGCGTGTCCGGCGAGGGCGAGGGCGATGCCACCTACGGCAAG
CTGACCCTGAAGTTCATCTGCACCACCGGCAAGCTGCCCGTGCCCTGGCCCACCCTCGTGACCACCCTGA
CCTACGGCGTGCAGTGCTTCAGCCGCTACCCCGACCACATGAAGCAGCACGACTTCTTCAAGTCCGCCAT
GCCCGAAGGCTACGTCCAGGAGCGCACCATCTTCTTCAAGGACGACGGCAACTACAAGACCCGCGCCGAG
GTGAAGTTCGAGGGCGACACCCTGGTGAACCGCATCGAGCTGAAGGGCATCGACTTCAAGGAGGACGGCA
ACATCCTGGGGCACAAGCTGGAGTACAACTACAACAGCCACAACGTCTATATCATGGCCGACAAGCAGAA
GAACGGCATCAAGGTGAACTTCAAGATCCGCCACAACATCGAGGACGGCAGCGTGCAGCTCGCCGACCAC
TACCAGCAGAACACCCCCATCGGCGACGGCCCCGTGCTGCTGCCCGACAACCACTACCTGAGCACCCAGT
CCGCCCTGAGCAAAGACCCCAACGAGAAGCGCGATCACATGGTCCTGCTGGAGTTCGTGACCGCCGCCGG
GATCACTCTCGGCATGGACGAGCTGTACGGAATGGTGAGCAAGGGCGAGGAGCTGTTCACCGGGGTGGTG
CCCATCCTGGTCGAGCTGGACGGCGACGTAAACGGCCACAAGTTCAGCGTGTCCGGCGAGGGCGAGGGCG
ATGCCACCTACGGCAAGCTGACCCTGAAGTTCATCTGCACCACCGGCAAGCTGCCCGTGCCCTGGCCCAC
CCTCGTGACCACCCTGACCTACGGCGTGCAGTGCTTCAGCCGCTACCCCGACCACATGAAGCAGCACGAC
TTCTTCAAGTCCGCCATGCCCGAAGGCTACGTCCAGGAGCGCACCATCTTCTTCAAGGACGACGGCAACT
ACAAGACCCGCGCCGAGGTGAAGTTCGAGGGCGACACCCTGGTGAACCGCATCGAGCTGAAGGGCATCGA
CTTCAAGGAGGACGGCAACATCCTGGGGCACAAGCTGGAGTACAACTACAACAGCCACAACGTCTATATC
ATGGCCGACAAGCAGAAGAACGGCATCAAGGTGAACTTCAAGATCCGCCACAACATCGAGGACGGCAGCG
TGCAGCTCGCCGACCACTACCAGCAGAACACCCCCATCGGCGACGGCCCCGTGCTGCTGCCCGACAACCA
CTACCTGAGCACCCAGTCCGCCCTGAGCAAAGACCCCAACGAGAAGCGCGATCACATGGTCCTGCTGGAG
TTCGTGACCGCCGCCGGGATCACTCTCGGCATGGACGAGCTGTACAAGTAAACCCAGCTTTCTTGTACAA
AGTTGGCATTATAAGAAAGCATTGCTTATCAATTTGTTGCAACGAACAGGTCACTATCAGTCAAAATAAA
ATCATTATTTGCCATCCAGCTGATATCCCCTATAGTGAGTCGTATTACATGGTCATAGCTGTTTCCTGGC
AGCTCTGGCCCGTGTCTCAAAATCTCTGATGTTACATTGCACAAGATAAAAATATATCATCATGAACAAT
AAAACTGTCTGCTTACATAAACAGTAATACAAGGGGTGTTATGAGCCATATTCAACGGGAAACGTCGAGG
CCGCGATTAAATTCCAACATGGATGCTGATTTATATGGGTATAAATGGGCTCGCGATAATGTCGGGCAAT
CAGGTGCGACAATCTATCGCTTGTATGGGAAGCCCGATGCGCCAGAGTTGTTTCTGAAACATGGCAAAGG
TAGCGTTGCCAATGATGTTACAGATGAGATGGTCAGACTAAACTGGCTGACGGAATTTATGCCTCTTCCG
ACCATCAAGCATTTTATCCGTACTCCTGATGATGCATGGTTACTCACCACTGCGATCCCCGGAAAAACAG
CATTCCAGGTATTAGAAGAATATCCTGATTCAGGTGAAAATATTGTTGATGCGCTGGCAGTGTTCCTGCG
CCGGTTGCATTCGATTCCTGTTTGTAATTGTCCTTTTAACAGCGATCGCGTATTTCGTCTCGCTCAGGCG
CAATCACGAATGAATAACGGTTTGGTTGATGCGAGTGATTTTGATGACGAGCGTAATGGCTGGCCTGTTG
AACAAGTCTGGAAAGAAATGCATAAACTTTTGCCATTCTCACCGGATTCAGTCGTCACTCATGGTGATTT
CTCACTTGATAACCTTATTTTTGACGAGGGGAAATTAATAGGTTGTATTGATGTTGGACGAGTCGGAATC
GCAGACCGATACCAGGATCTTGCCATCCTATGGAACTGCCTCGGTGAGTTTTCTCCTTCATTACAGAAAC
GGCTTTTTCAAAAATATGGTATTGATAATCCTGATATGAATAAATTGCAGTTTCATTTGATGCTCGATGA
GTTTTTCTAATCAGAATTGGTTAATTGGTTGTAACACTGGCAGAGCATTACGCTGACTTGACGGGACGGC
GCAAGCTCATGACCAAAATCCCTTAACGTGAGTTACGCGTCGTTCCACTGAGCGTCAGACCCCGTAGAAA
AGATCAAAGGATCTTCTTGAGATCCTTTTTTTCTGCGCGTAATCTGCTGCTTGCAAACAAAAAAACCACC
GCTACCAGCGGTGGTTTGTTTGCCGGATCAAGAGCTACCAACTCTTTTTCCGAAGGTAACTGGCTTCAGC
AGAGCGCAGATACCAAATACTGTTCTTCTAGTGTAGCCGTAGTTAGGCCACCACTTCAAGAACTCTGTAG
CACCGCCTACATACCTCGCTCTGCTAATCCTGTTACCAGTGGCTGCTGCCAGTGGCGATAAGTCGTGTCT
TACCGGGTTGGACTCAAGACGATAGTTACCGGATAAGGCGCAGCGGTCGGGCTGAACGGGGGGTTCGTGC
ACACAGCCCAGCTTGGAGCGAACGACCTACACCGAACTGAGATACCTACAGCGTGAGCTATGAGAAAGCG
CCACGCTTCCCGAAGGGAGAAAGGCGGACAGGTATCCGGTAAGCGGCAGGGTCGGAACAGGAGAGCGCAC
GAGGGAGCTTCCAGGGGGAAACGCCTGGTATCTTTATAGTCCTGTCGGGTTTCGCCACCTCTGACTTGAG
CGTCGATTTTTGTGATGCTCGTCAGGGGGGCGGAGCCTATGGAAAAACGCCAGCAACGCGGCCTTTTTAC
GGTTCCTGGCCTTTTGCTGGCCTTTTGCTCACATGTT
